Addgene plasmid #42400: BIRC1A
Purpose: Bacterial expression for structure determination; may not be full ORF
Depositing lab: Nicola Burgess-Brown. Depositing organization: University of Oxford.
Backbone
  Vector backbone: pNIC28-Bsa4
  Backbone manufacturer: SGC
  Vector type: Bacterial Expression
Growth in bacteria
  Bacterial resistance: Kanamycin, 50 μg/mL
  Growth temperature: 37°C
  Growth strain: Mach1 ;
  Copy number: High Copy
Gene/Insert
  Gene/Insert name: BIRC1A (alt names: BIRC1; gi|12643291; PDB:2VM5)
  Species: H. sapiens (human)
  Insert size (bp): 412
  Mutation: See Comments
  GenBank ID: BIRC1 gi|12643291
  Entrez Gene: NAIP (a.k.a. BIRC1, NLRB1, psiNAIP)
  Tag / fusion protein: His6-TEV (N terminal on insert)
  Cloning method: Ligation Independent Cloning
  Sequencing primers: 5′ T7; 3′ T7-term
Terms and licenses: Academic/Nonprofit Terms; Industry Terms: Not Available to Industry
Depositor comments: http://www.thesgc.org/structures/2VM5/ Use BL21(DE3)-R3-pRARE2 strain for expression.
How to cite: BIRC1A was a gift from Nicola Burgess-Brown (Addgene plasmid # 42400 ; http://n2t.net/addgene:42400 ; RRID:Addgene_42400)
