[The description below was written by a language model from this plasmid's Addgene catalogue record.]
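Description:
BIRC1A is a bacterial expression plasmid built on the pNIC28-Bsa4 backbone from the Structural Genomics Consortium. It is designed to produce a fragment of human NAIP (also known as BIRC1 or NLRB1) in E. coli for structure determination. It is recorded as a high-copy plasmid selected with kanamycin. No feature table accompanies the record, so the origin of replication and the exact regulatory elements are not stated. The listed sequencing primers (T7 forward and T7 terminator) indicate that the insert sits between T7 promoter and terminator sequences. This agrees with the depositor's recommendation of a BL21(DE3)-derived expression strain, which supplies T7 RNA polymerase and, from its name, appears to carry a pRARE2 rare-codon tRNA plasmid.

The insert is about 412 bp and was introduced by ligation-independent cloning. At that size it encodes only a small portion of the NAIP protein, and the record itself cautions that it may not be the full open reading frame. The record does not say which domain or residue range is covered. The mutation field simply refers to the depositor comments, which give no sequence changes. The fragment is fused at its N-terminus to a hexahistidine tag followed by a TEV protease cleavage site, so the protein can be purified by immobilised metal affinity chromatography and the tag then removed. The record links the construct to a deposited PDB structure, consistent with its use in making recombinant protein for crystallography and related biophysical or biochemical studies of this inhibitor-of-apoptosis family member.
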