>Addgene plasmid #42400 | BIRC1A | depositor partial sequence | sequence record 57233 | BIRC1A sequence 412 bps
CATATGCACCATCATCATCATCATTCTTCTGGTGTAGATCTGGGTACCGAGAACCTGTACTTCCAATCCA
TGAGGGTGAAGAATCTGAAGAGCAGGCTGAGAGGAGGTAAAATGAGGTACCAAGAAGAGGAGGCTAGACT
TGCATCCTTCAGGAACTGGCCATTTTATGTCCAAGGGATATCCCCTTGTGTGCTCTCAGAGGCTGGCTTT
GTCTTTACAGGTAAACAGGACACGGTACAGTGTTTTTCCTGTGGTGGATGTTTAGGAAATTGGGAAGAAG
GAGATGATCCTTGGAAGGAACATGCCAAATGGTTCCCCAAATGTGAATTTCTTCGGAGTAAGAAATCCTC
AGAGGAAATTACCCAGTATATTCAAAGCTACAAGTGACAGTAAAGGTGGATACGGATCCGAA
