>Addgene plasmid #42400 | BIRC1A | addgene partial sequence | sequence record 60386 | T7 5'-TAATACGACTCACTATAGGG-3'
CCTCTAGAAATAATTTTGTTTAACTTTAAGAAGGAGATATACATATGCACCATCATCATCATCATTCTTC
TGGTGTAGATCTGGGTACCGAGAACCTGTACTTCCAATCCATGAGGGTGAAGAATCTGAAGAGCAGGCTG
AGAGGAGGTAAAATGAGGTACCAAGAAGAGGAGGCTAGACTTGCATCCTTCAGGAACTGGCCATTTTATG
TCCAAGGGATATCCCCTTGTGTGCTCTCAGAGGCTGGCTTTGTCTTTACAGGTAAACAGGACACGGTACA
GTGTTTTTCCTGTGGTGGATGTTTAGGAAATTGGGAAGAAGGAGATGATCCTTGGAAGGAACATGCCAAA
TGGTTCCCCAAATGTGAATTTCTTCGGAGTAAGAAATCCTCAGAGGAAATTACCCAGTATATTCAAAGCT
ACAAGTGACAGTAAAGGTGGATACGGATCCGAATTCGAGCTCCGTCGACAAGCTTGCGGCCGCACTCGAG
CACCACCACCACCACCACTGAGATCCGGCTGCTAACAAAGCCCGAAAGGAAGCTGAGTTGGCTGCTGCCA
CCGCTGAGCAATAACTAGCATAACCCCTTGGGGCCTCTAAACGGGTCTTGAGGGGTTTTTTGCTGAAAGG
AGGAACTATATCCGGATTGGCGAATGGG
[124 nt withheld, positions 659-782]
C
[91 nt withheld, positions 784-874]
AGGGTGATGGTTCACGTAGTGGGCCATCGC
